>Addgene plasmid #147792 | pCIneo-lambdaN-HA-HsDCP2-D15AR19A_V | depositor full sequence | sequence record 290239 | Full Sequence
TCAATATTGGCCATTAGCCATATTATTCATTGGTTATATAGCATAAATCAATATTGGCTATTGGCCATTG
CATACGTTGTATCTATATCATAATATGTACATTTATATTGGCTCATGTCCAATATGACCGCCATGTTGGC
ATTGATTATTGACTAGTTATTAATAGTAATCAATTACGGGGTCATTAGTTCATAGCCCATATATGGAGTT
CCGCGTTACATAACTTACGGTAAATGGCCCGCCTGGCTGACCGCCCAACGACCCCCGCCCATTGACGTCA
ATAATGACGTATGTTCCCATAGTAACGCCAATAGGGACTTTCCATTGACGTCAATGGGTGGAGTATTTAC
GGTAAACTGCCCACTTGGCAGTACATCAAGTGTATCATATGCCAAGTCCGCCCCCTATTGACGTCAATGA
CGGTAAATGGCCCGCCTGGCATTATGCCCAGTACATGACCTTACGGGACTTTCCTACTTGGCAGTACATC
TACGTATTAGTCATCGCTATTACCATGGTGATGCGGTTTTGGCAGTACACCAATGGGCGTGGATAGCGGT
TTGACTCACGGGGATTTCCAAGTCTCCACCCCATTGACGTCAATGGGAGTTTGTTTTGGCACCAAAATCA
ACGGGACTTTCCAAAATGTCGTAACAACTGCGATCGCCCGCCCCGTTGACGCAAATGGGCGGTAGGCGTG
TACGGTGGGAGGTCTATATAAGCAGAGCTCGTTTAGTGAACCGTCAGATCACTAGAAGCTTTATTGCGGT
AGTTTATCACAGTTAAATTGCTAACGCAGTCAGTGCTTCTGACACAACAGTCTCGAACTTAAGCTGCAGT
GACTCTCTTAAGGTAGCCTTGCAGAAGTTGGTCGTGAGGCACTGGGCAGGTAAGTATCAAGGTTACAAGA
CAGGTTTAAGGAGACCAATAGAAACTGGGCTTGTCGAGACAGAGAAGACTCTTGCGTTTCTGATAGGCAC
CTATTGGTCTTACTGACATCCACTTTGCCTTTCTCTCCACAGGTGTCCACTCCCAGTTCAATTACAGCTC
TTAAGGCTAGAGTACTTAATACGACTCACTATAGGCTAGCAATTGCGGCCACCATGGACGCACAAACACG
ACGACGTGAGCGTCGCGCTGAGAAACAAGCTCAATGGAAAGCTGCAAACGGTGGATCTCCTCCACATATG
GCTTACCCATACGATGTTCCAGATTACGCTCCTCCACTCGAGATGGAGACCAAACGGGTGGAGATTCCCG
GCAGCGTCCTGGACGCTCTCTGCAGCGCATTTATTTTGCATATTCCCAGCGAGGAAAGAGACAATGCAAT
CCGAGTGTGTTTTCAGATTGAACTTGCCCATTGGTTTTACTTGGATTTCTACATGCAGAACACACCAGGA
TTACCTCAGTGTGGGATAAGAGACTTTGCTAAAGCTGTCTTCAGTCATTGTCCGTTTTTGCTGCCTCAAG
GTGAAGATGTGGAAAAAGTTTTGGATGAATGGAAGGAATATAAAATG
[447 nt withheld, positions 1518-1964]
GATTCCTCAGACAGTGACAATGGATTTTCCTCAACTGGTAGCACGCCGGCTAAACCCACTGTGGAAAAAT
TGAGTCGAACCAAATTCCGCCACAGTCAGCAGTTATTTCCTGACGGTTCTCCTGGTGACCAGTGGGTAAA
GCACAGGCAACCACTGCAGCAAAAGCCATATAATAATCATTCTGAAATGTCTGACCTTTTAAAAGGAAAG
AATCAAAGTATGAGGGGAAATGGCAGAAAACAGTATCAAGATTCACCTAATCAAAAGAAAAGAACAAATG
GGCTTCAGCCAGCAAAGCAGCAGAATTCTTTGATGAAGTGTGAAAAGAAACTTCATCCACGGAAACTTCA
GGATAATTTTGAAACAGATGCTGTATATGACTTGCCTAGCTCCAGTGAAGACCAGTTGCTAGAACATGCC
GAGGGACAGCCCGTGGCATGTAATGGACATTGCAAGTTCCCCTTTTCATCCAGAGCCTTTTTGAGTTTCA
AGTTTGACCATAATGCTATAATGAAAATCTTGGACCTTTGAGCGGCCGCTTCCCTTTAGTGAGGGTTAAT
GCTTCGAGCAGACATGATAAGATACATTGATGAGTTTGGACAAACCACAACTAGAATGCAGTGAAAAAAA
TGCTTTATTTGTGAAATTTGTGATGCTATTGCTTTATTTGTAACCATTATAAGCTGCAATAAACAAGTTA
ACAACAACAATTGCATTCATTTTATGTTTCAGGTTCAGGGGGAGATGTGGGAGGTTTTTTAAAGCAAGTA
AAACCTCTACAAATGTGGTAAAATCCGATAAGGATCGATCCGGGCTGGCGTAATAGCGAAGAGGCCCGCA
CCGATCGCCCTTCCCAACAGTTGCGCAGCCTGAATGGCGAATGG
[124 nt withheld, positions 2849-2972]
C
[91 nt withheld, positions 2974-3064]
A
[49 nt withheld, positions 3066-3114]
CCTTTGACGTTGGAGTCCACGTTCTTT
[37 nt withheld, positions 3142-3178]
ACCCTATCTCGGTCTATTCTTTTGATTTATAAGGGATTTTGCCGATTTCGGCCTATTGGTTAAAAAATGA
GCTGATTTAACAAAAATTTAACGCGAATTTTAACAAAATATTAACGCTTACAATTTCCTGATGCGGTATT
TTCTCCTTACGCATCTGTGCGGTATTTCACACCGCATACGCGGATCTGCGCAGCACCATGGCCTGAAATA
ACCTCTGAAAGAGGAACTTGGTTAGGTACCTTCTGAGGCGGAAAGAACCAGCTGTGGAATGTGTGTCAGT
TAGGGTGTGGAAAGTCCCCAGGCTCCCCAGCAGGCAGAAGTATGCAAAGCATGCATCTCAATTAGTCAGC
AACCAGGTGTGGAAAGTCCCCAGGCTCCCCAGCAGGCAGAAGTATGCAAAGCATGCATCTCAATTAGTCA
GCAACCATAGTCCCGCCCCTAACTCCGCCCATCCCGCCCCTAACTCCGCCCAGTTCCGCCCATTCTCCGC
CCCATGGCTGACTAATTTTTTTTATTTATGCAGAGGCCGAGGCCGCCTCGGCCTCTGAGCTATTCCAGAA
GTAGTGAGGAGGCTTTTTTGGAGGCCTAGGCTTTTGCAAAAAGCTTGATTCTTCTGACACAACAGTCTCG
AACTTAAGGCTAGAGCCACCATGATTGAACAAGATGGATTGCACGCAGGTTCTCCGGCCGCTTGGGTGGA
GAGGCTATTCGGCTATGACTGGGCACAACAGACAATCGGCTGCTCTGATGCCGCCGTGTTCCGGCTGTCA
GCGCAGGGGCGCCCGGTTCTTTTTGTCAAGACCGACCTGTCCGGTGCCCTGAATGAACTGCAGGACGAGG
CAGCGCGGCTATCGTGGCTGGCCACGACGGGCGTTCCTTGCGCAGCTGTGCTCGACGTTGTCACTGAAGC
GGGAAGGGACTGGCTGCTATTGGGCGAAGTGCCGGGGCAGGATCTCCTGTCATCTCACCTTGCTCCTGCC
GAGAAAGTATCCATCATGGCTGATGCAATGCGGCGGCTGCATACGCTTGATCCGGCTACCTGCCCATTCG
ACCACCAAGCGAAACATCGCATCGAGCGAGCACGTACTCGGATGGAAGCCGGTCTTGTCGATCAGGATGA
TCTGGACGAAGAGCATCAGGGGCTCGCGCCAGCCGAACTGTTCGCCAGGCTCAAGGCGCGCATGCCCGAC
GGCGAGGATCTCGTCGTGACCCATGGCGATGCCTGCTTGCCGAATATCATGGTGGAAAATGGCCGCTTTT
CTGGATTCATCGACTGTGGCCGGCTGGGTGTGGCGGACCGCTATCAGGACATAGCGTTGGCTACCCGTGA
TATTGCTGAAGAGCTTGGCGGCGAATGGGCTGACCGCTTCCTCGTGCTTTACGGTATCGCCGCTCCCGAT
TCGCAGCGCATCGCCTTCTATCGCCTTCTTGACGAGTTCTTCTGAGCGGGACTCTGGGGTTCGAAATGAC
CGACCAAGCGACGCCCAACCTGCCATCACGATGGCCGCAATAAAATATCTTTATTTTCATTACATCTGTG
TGTTGGTTTTTTGTGTGAATCGATAGCGATAAGGATCCGCGTATGGTGCACTCTCAGTACAATCTGCTCT
GATGCCGCATAGTTAAGCCAGCCCCGACACCCGCCAACACCCGCTGACGCGCCCTGACGGGCTTGTCTGC
TCCCGGCATCCGCTTACAGACAAGCTGTGACCGTCTCCGGGAGCTGCATGTGTCAGAGGTTTTCACCGTC
ATCACCGAAACGCGCGAGACGAAAGGGCCTCGTGATACGCCTATTTTTATAGGTTAATGTCATGATAATA
ATGGTTTCTTAGACGTCAGGTGGCACTTTTCGGGGAAATGTGCGCGGAACCCCTATTTGTTTATTTTTCT
AAATACATTCAAATATGTATCCGCTCATGAGACAATAACCCTGATAAATGCTTCAATAATATTGAAAAAG
GAAGAGTATGAGTATTCAACATTTCCGTGTCGCCCTTATTCCCTTTTTTGCGGCATTTTGCCTTCCTGTT
TTTGCTCACCCAGAAACGCTGGTGAAAGTAAAAGATGCTGAAGATCAGTTGGGTGCACGAGTGGGTTACA
TCGAACTGGATCTCAACAGCGGTAAGATCCTTGAGAGTTTTCGCCCCGAAGAACGTTTTCCAATGATGAG
CACTTTTAAAGTTCTGCTATGTGGCGCGGTATTATCCCGTATTGACGCCGGGCAAGAGCAACTCGGTCGC
CGCATACACTATTCTCAGAATGACTTGGTTGAGTACTCACCAGTCACAGAAAAGCATCTTACGGATGGCA
TGACAGTAAGAGAATTATGCAGTGCTGCCATAACCATGAGTGATAACACTGCGGCCAACTTACTTCTGAC
AACGATCGGAGGACCGAAGGAGCTAACCGCTTTTTTGCACAACATGGGGGATCATGTAACTCGCCTTGAT
CGTTGGGAACCGGAGCTGAATGAAGCCATACCAAACGACGAGCGTGACACCACGATGCCTGTAGCAATGG
CAACAACGTTGCGCAAACTATTAACTGGCGAACTACTTACTCTAGCTTCCCGGCAACAATTAATAGACTG
GATGGAGGCGGATAAAGTTGCAGGACCACTTCTGCGCTCGGCCCTTCCGGCTGGCTGGTTTATTGCTGAT
AAATCTGGAGCCGGTGAGCGTGGGTCTCGCGGTATCATTGCAGCACTGGGGCCAGATGGTAAGCCCTCCC
GTATCGTAGTTATCTACACGACGGGGAGTCAGGCAACTATGGATGAACGAAATAGACAGATCGCTGAGAT
AGGTGCCTCACTGATTAAGCATTGGTAACTGTCAGACCAAGTTTACTCATATATACTTTAGATTGATTTA
AAACTTCATTTTTAATTTAAAAGGATCTAGGTGAAGATCCTTTTTGATAATCTCATGACCAAAATCCCTT
AACGTGAGTTTTCGTTCCACTGAGCGTCAGACCCCGTAGAAAAGATCAAAGGATCTTCTTGAGATCCTTT
TTTTCTGCGCGTAATCTGCTGCTTGCAAACAAAAAAACCACCGCTACCAGCGGTGGTTTGTTTGCCGGAT
CAAGAGCTACCAACTCTTTTTCCGAAGGTAACTGGCTTCAGCAGAGCGCAGATACCAAATACTGTTCTTC
TAGTGTAGCCGTAGTTAGGCCACCACTTCAAGAACTCTGTAGCACCGCCTACATACCTCGCTCTGCTAAT
CCTGTTACCAGTGGCTGCTGCCAGTGGCGATAAGTCGTGTCTTACCGGGTTGGACTCAAGACGATAGTTA
CCGGATAAGGCGCAGCGGTCGGGCTGAACGGGGGGTTCGTGCACACAGCCCAGCTTGGAGCGAACGACCT
ACACCGAACTGAGATACCTACAGCGTGAGCTATGAGAAAGCGCCACGCTTCCCGAAGGGAGAAAGGCGGA
CAGGTATCCGGTAAGCGGCAGGGTCGGAACAGGAGAGCGCACGAGGGAGCTTCCAGGGGGAAACGCCTGG
TATCTTTATAGTCCTGTCGGGTTTCGCCACCTCTGACTTGAGCGTCGATTTTTGTGATGCTCGTCAGGGG
GGCGGAGCCTATGGAAAAACGCCAGCAACGCGGCCTTTTTACGGTTCCTGGCCTTTTGCTGGCCTTTTGC
TCACATGGCTCGACAGATCT
Features (pLannotate 1.2.2; 21 found; start..end, strand, type, name):
    140..517     +  enhancer       CMV enhancer: human cytomegalovirus immediate early enhancer
    518..729     +  promoter       CMV promoter: human cytomegalovirus (CMV) immediate early promoter
    890..1022    +  intron         chimeric intron: chimera between introns from human β-globin and immunoglobulin heavy chain genes
   1067..1085    +  promoter       T7 promoter: promoter for bacteriophage T7 RNA polymerase
   1104..1169    +  CDS            N (fragment): REGN_LAMBD - Experimental evidence at protein level: Swiss-Prot protein existence level 1. Plays a role as a transcriptional antitermination factor that allows the virus to initiate its lytic phase. Activates expression of the delayed viral early genes by modifying host RNA polymerase (RNAP) into a form that is resistant to termination signals. This antitermination function requires the host NusA protein which serves to stabilize the interaction between antitermination protein N and host RNA polymerase. From Escherichia phage lambda (Bacteriophage lambda).
   1194..1220    +  CDS            3xHA (fragment): three tandem HA epitope tags
   1233..2492    +  CDS            DCP2 (sequence partly withheld): DCP2_HUMAN - Also known as NUDT20. Experimental evidence at protein level: Swiss-Prot protein existence level 1. Decapping metalloenzyme that catalyzes the cleavage of the cap structure on mRNAs (PubMed:12417715, PubMed:12218187, PubMed:12923261, PubMed:21070968, PubMed:28002401). Removes the 7- methyl guanine cap structure from mRNA molecules, yielding a 5'- phosphorylated mRNA fragment and 7m-GDP (PubMed:12486012, PubMed:12923261, PubMed:21070968, PubMed:28002401). Necessary for the degradation of mRNAs, both in normal mRNA turnover and in nonsense- mediated mRNA decay (PubMed:14527413). Pla
   2507..2524    -  promoter       T3 promoter (fragment): promoter for bacteriophage T3 RNA polymerase
   2542..2663    -  polyA_signal   SV40 poly(A) signal: SV40 polyadenylation signal
   2686..2754    -  CDS            large T antigen (fragment): large T antigen from SV40 (simian virus 40)
   2778..2845    +  CDS            lacZα (fragment): LacZα fragment of β-galactosidase; lacZ fragment
   2849..3277    +  rep_origin     f1 ori (sequence partly withheld): f1 bacteriophage origin of replication; arrow indicates direction of (+) strand synthesis
   3305..3356    -  misc_feature   bom (fragment): basis of mobility region from pBR322
   3421..3778    +  promoter       SV40 promoter: SV40 enhancer and early promoter
   3829..4620    +  CDS            neo: KKA2_KLEPN - Also known as kan, nptII. Experimental evidence at protein level: Swiss-Prot protein existence level 1. Resistance to kanamycin, neomycin, paromomycin, ribostamycin, butirosin and gentamicin B. From Klebsiella pneumoniae.
   4687..4735    +  polyA_signal   poly(A) signal: synthetic polyadenylation signal
   4755..4809    -  misc_feature   bom (fragment): basis of mobility region from pBR322
   4911..4946    -  CDS            rop (fragment): Rop protein, which maintains plasmids at low copy number; rop
   5041..5145    +  promoter       AmpR promoter: bla
   5146..6006    +  CDS            AmpR: β-lactamase; bla; confers resistance to ampicillin, carbenicillin, and related antibiotics
   6177..6765    +  rep_origin     ori: high-copy-number ColE1/pMB1/pBR322/pUC origin of replication
