[The description below was written by a language model from this plasmid's Addgene catalogue record and pLannotate feature annotations shown in this document.]
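Description:
pCIneo-lambdaN-HA-HsDCP2-D15AR19A_V is a 6.8 kb mammalian expression plasmid encoding a mutant form of the human mRNA decapping enzyme DCP2 (also known as NUDT20). The catalogue lists the backbone as unknown, but the name and the annotated features are consistent with a pCI-neo-type vector. It is propagated in E. coli as a high-copy plasmid through a ColE1/pUC-type origin with ampicillin selection (AmpR under its own promoter). An f1 origin is also present, which allows single-stranded DNA production. For selection in mammalian cells, a neomycin phosphotransferase gene is driven by the SV40 enhancer/early promoter and terminated by a synthetic poly(A) signal, which would permit G418 selection of stable transfectants.

The expression cassette uses the human CMV immediate-early enhancer and promoter followed by a chimeric β-globin/immunoglobulin intron, which generally improves transcript processing and expression. It ends in an SV40 poly(A) signal. A T7 promoter upstream of the coding region and a partial T3 promoter downstream flank the insert. The open reading frame starts with a short fragment of the bacteriophage lambda N protein, followed by an HA epitope (annotated as a partial match to a 3xHA tag) and then the DCP2 coding sequence. As the name indicates, DCP2 carries the substitutions D15A and R19A. The lambda N peptide binds boxB RNA hairpins, so such fusions are typically used to tether a protein to a boxB-containing reporter mRNA, while the HA tag allows detection or immunoprecipitation. The record states the purpose only as mammalian expression of this mutant. The associated publication concerns activation of DCP2 by DCP1 on the EDC4 scaffold, but the specific effect of the two substitutions is not stated.
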