Addgene plasmid #147792: pCIneo-lambdaN-HA-HsDCP2-D15AR19A_V
Purpose: Mammalian Expression of HsDCP2-D15AR19A
Depositing lab: Elisa Izaurralde. Depositing organization: Max Planck Institute for Developmental Biology. Publication: The activation of the decapping enzyme DCP2 by DCP1 occurs on the EDC4 scaffold and involves a conserved loop in DCP1. Chang CT, Bercovich N, Loh B, Jonas S, Izaurralde E. Nucleic Acids Res. 2014 Apr;42(8):5217-33. doi: 10.1093/nar/gku129. Epub 2014 Feb 8. PubMed 24510189.
Backbone
  Vector backbone: Unknown
  Vector type: Mammalian Expression
Growth in bacteria
  Bacterial resistance: Ampicillin, 100 μg/mL
  Growth temperature: 37°C
  Growth strain: DH5alpha
  Copy number: High Copy
Gene/Insert
  Gene/Insert name: HsDCP2-D15AR19A
  Species: H. sapiens (human)
  Entrez Gene: DCP2 (a.k.a. NUDT20)
  Cloning method: Unknown
Terms and licenses: Academic/Nonprofit Terms; Industry Terms: Not Available to Industry
Depositor comments: sequence given by NCBI: AY135173.1 Plasmids from this collection were made available to the research community and donated after the lab closed. Please note that the sequence provided by the depositing laboratory may be theoretical/predicted or based on Sanger sequencing results. There may be discrepancies between sequencing results obtained by Addgene and the depositor sequence. If an Addgene verified sequence is not available, please contact before placing your order to request that our lab fully sequence the plasmid.
How to cite: pCIneo-lambdaN-HA-HsDCP2-D15AR19A_V was a gift from Elisa Izaurralde (Addgene plasmid # 147792 ; http://n2t.net/addgene:147792 ; RRID:Addgene_147792)
